>Addgene plasmid #152666 | pGBW-m4134203 | depositor full sequence | sequence record 295678 | Full Sequence
CACCATGGGTTTTAGAAAAATGGCATTCCCATCTGGTAAAGTTGAGGGTTGTATGGTACAAGTAACTTGT
GGTACAACTACACTTAACGGTCTTTGGCTTGATGACGTAGTTTACTGTCCAAGACATGTGATCTGCACCT
CTGAAGACATGCTTAACCCTAATTATGAAGATTTACTCATTCGTAAGTCTAATCATAATTTCTTGGTACA
GGCTGGTAATGTTCAACTCAGGGTTATTGGACATTCTATGCAAAATTGTGTACTTAAGCTTAAGGTTGAT
ACAGCCAATCCTAAGACACCTAAGTATAAGTTTGTTCGCATTCAACCAGGACAGACTTTTTCAGTGTTAG
CTTGTTACAATGGTTCACCATCTGGTGTTTACCAATGTGCTATGAGGCCCAATTTCACTATTAAGGGTTC
ATTCCTTAATGGTTCATGTGGTAGTGTTGGTTTTAACATAGATTATGACTGTGTCTCTTTTTGTTACATG
CACCATATGGAATTACCAACTGGAGTTCATGCTGGCACAGACTTAGAAGGTAACTTTTATGGACCTTTTG
TTGACAGGCAAACAGCACAAGCAGCTGGTACGGACACAACTATTACAGTTAATGTTTTAGCTTGGTTGTA
CGCTGCTGTTATAAATGGAGACAGGTGGTTTCTCAATCGATTTACCACAACTCTTAATGACTTTAACCTT
GTGGCTATGAAGTACAATTATGAACCTCTAACACAAGACCATGTTGACATACTAGGACCTCTTTCTGCTC
AAACTGGAATTGCCGTTTTAGATATGTGTGCTTCATTAAAAGAATTACTGCAAAATGGTATGAATGGACG
TACCATATTGGGTAGTGCTTTATTAGAAGATGAATTTACACCTTTTGATGTTGTTAGACAATGCTCAGGT
GTTACTTTCGAAAACCTTTACTTTCAGTCGGGACGGCGAATCCCGGGGCTGATAAATCCCTGGAAAAGGA
GATGGAAGAAGAACTTTATTGCAGTGTCTGCGGCTAACCGGTTCAAAAAGATCAGTTCAAGCGGCGCCCT
AGATTACGACATTCCTACGACCGCCTCCGAGAATCTCTATTTCCAGGGTGAATTTGGCTTGGCACAACAT
GACGAGGCCGTCGATAACAAGTTTAATAAAGAACAGCAGAACGCTTTCTATGAGATCCTTCACTTACCAA
ATCTGAACGAAGAGCAACGCAACGCTTTCATTCAGAGCCTGAAAGACGATCCCTCGCAGTCTGCAAATCT
CCTGGCCGAAGCCAAGAAGCTGAATGACGCACAGGCTCCAAAAGTTGATAACAAGTTTAACAAGGAGCAG
CAGAATGCTTTCTACGAGATATTGCACCTTCCTAATCTGAATGAGGAACAAAGAAATGCATTTATCCAGT
CCCTAAAAGACGATCCATCACAGAGTGCCAACCTGCTTGCGGAAGCCAAAAAGCTCAATGATGCCCAGGC
CCCGAAAGTAGACGCGAACCATCAATAAGGATCCGCAGGCCTCTGCTAGCTTGACTGACTGAGATACAGC
GTACCTTCAGCTCACAGACATGATAAGATACATTGATGAGTTTGGACAAACCACAACTAGAATGCAGTGA
AAAAAATGCTTTATTTGTGAAATTTGTGATGCTATTGCTTTATTTGTAACCATTATAAGCTGCAATAAAC
AAGTTAACAACAACAATTGCATTCATTTTATGTTTCAGGTTCAGGGGGAGGTGTGGGAGGTTTTTTAAAG
CAAGTAAAACCTCTACAAATGTGGTATTGGCCCATCTCTATCGGTATCGTAGCATAACCCCTTGGGGCCT
CTAAACGGGTCTTGAGGGGTTTTTTGTGCCCCTCGGGCCGGATTGCTATCTACCGGCATTGGCGCAGAAA
AAAATGCCTGATGCGACGCTGCGCGTCTTATACTCCCACATATGCCAGATTCAGCAACGGATACGGCTTC
CCCAACTTGCCCACTTCCATACGTGTCCTCCTTACCAGAAATTTATCCTTAAGGTCGTCAGCTATCCTGC
AGGCGATCTCTCGATTTCGATCAAGACATTCCTTTAATGGTCTTTTCTGGACACCACTAGGGGTCAGAAG
TAGTTCATCAAACTTTCTTCCCTCCCTAATCTCATTGGTTACCTTGGGCTATCGAAACTTAATTAACCAG
TCAAGTCAGCTACTTGGCGAGATCGACTTGTCTGGGTTTCGACTACGCTCAGAATTGCGTCAGTCAAGTT
CGATCTGGTCCTTGCTATTGCACCCGTTCTCCGATTACGAGTTTCATTTAAATCATGTGAGCAAAAGGCC
AGCAAAAGGCCAGGAACCGTAAAAAGGCCGCGTTGCTGGCGTTTTTCCATAGGCTCCGCCCCCCTGACGA
GCATCACAAAAATCGACGCTCAAGTCAGAGGTGGCGAAACCCGACAGGACTATAAAGATACCAGGCGTTT
CCCCCTGGAAGCTCCCTCGTGCGCTCTCCTGTTCCGACCCTGCCGCTTACCGGATACCTGTCCGCCTTTC
TCCCTTCGGGAAGCGTGGCGCTTTCTCATAGCTCACGCTGTAGGTATCTCAGTTCGGTGTAGGTCGTTCG
CTCCAAGCTGGGCTGTGTGCACGAACCCCCCGTTCAGCCCGACCGCTGCGCCTTATCCGGTAACTATCGT
CTTGAGTCCAACCCGGTAAGACACGACTTATCGCCACTGGCAGCAGCCACTGGTAACAGGATTAGCAGAG
CGAGGTATGTAGGCGGTGCTACAGAGTTCTTGAAGTGGTGGCCTAACTACGGCTACACTAGAAGAACAGT
ATTTGGTATCTGCGCTCTGCTGAAGCCAGTTACCTTCGGAAAAAGAGTTGGTAGCTCTTGATCCGGCAAA
CAAACCACCGCTGGTAGCGGTGGTTTTTTTGTTTGCAAGCAGCAGATTACGCGCAGAAAAAAAGGATCTC
AAGAAGATCCTTTGATCTTTTCTACGGGGTCTGACGCTCAGTGGAACGAAAACTCACGTTAAGGGATTTT
GGTCATGAGATTATCAAAAAGGATCTTCACCTAGATCCTTTTAAATTAAAAATGAAGTTTTAAATCAATC
TAAAGTATATATGAGTAAACTTGGTCTGACAGTTACCAATGCTTAATCAGTGAGGCACCTATCTCAGCGA
TCTGTCTATTTCGTTCATCCATAGTTGCATTTAAATTTCCGAACTCTCCAAGGCCCTCGTCGGAAAATCT
TCAAACCTTTCGTCCGATCCATCTTGCAGGCTACCTCTCGAACGAACTATCGCAAGTCTCTTGGCCGGCC
TTGCGCCTTGGCTATTGCTTGGCAGCGCCTATCGCCAGGTATTACTCCAATCCCGAATATCCGAGATCGG
GATCACCCGAGAGAAGTTCAACCTACATCCTCAATCCCGATCTATCCGAGATCCGAGGAATATCGAAATC
GGGGCGCGCCTGGCCTCCGCGCCGGGTTTTGGCGCCTCCCGCGGGCGCCCCCCTCGTCACGGCGAGCGCT
GCCACGTCAGACGAAGGGCGCAGGAGCGTCCTGATCCTTCCGCCCGGACGCTCAGGACAGCGGCCCGCTG
CTCATAAGACTCGGCCTTAGAACCCCAGTATCAGCAGAAGGACATTTTAGGACGGGACTTGGGTGACTCT
AGGGCACTGGTTTTCTTTCCAGAGAGCGGAACAGGCGAGGAAAAGTAGTCCCTTCTCGGCGATTCTGCGG
AGGGATCTCCGTGGGGCGGTGAACGCCGATGATTATATAAGGACGCGCCGGGTGTGGCACAGCTAGTTCC
GTCGCAGCCGGGATTTGGGTCGCGGTTCTTGTTTGTGGATCGCTGTGATCGTCACTTGGTGAGTAGCGGG
CTGCTGGGCTGGCCGGGGCTTTCGTGGCCGCCGGGCCGCTCGGTGGGACGGAAGCGTGTGGAGAGACCGC
CAAGGGCTGTAGTCTGGGTCCGCGAGCAAGGTTGCCCTGAACTGGGGGTTGGGGGGAGCGCAGCAAAATG
GCGGCTGTTCCCGAGTCTTGAATGGAAGACGCTTGTGAGGCGGGCTGTGAGGTCGTTGAAACAAGGTGGG
GGGCATGGTGGGCGGCAAGAACCCAAGGTCTTGAGCCCTTCGCTAATGCGGGAAAGCTCTTATTCGGGTG
AGATGGGCTGGGCACCATCTGGGGACCCTGACGTGAAGTTTGTCACTGACTGGAGAACTCGGTTTGTCGT
CTGTTGCGGGGGCGGCAGTTATGGCGGTGCCGTTGGGCAGTGCACCCGTACCTTTGGGAGCGCGCGCCCT
CGTCGTGTCGTGACGTCACCCGTTCTGTTGGCTTATAATGCAGGGTGGGGCCACCTGCCGGTAGGTGTGC
GGTAGGCTTTTCTCCGTCGCAGGACGCAGGGTTCGGGCCTAGGGTAGGCTCTCCTGAATCGACAGGCGCC
GGACCTCTGGTGAGGGGAGGGATAAGTGAGGCGTCAGTTTCTTTGGTCGGTTTTATGTACCTATCTTCTT
AAGTAGCTGAAGCTCCGGTTTTGAACTATGCGCTCGGGGTTGGCGAGTGTGTTTTGTGAAGTTTTTTAGG
CACCTTTTGAAATGTAATCATTTGGGTCAATATGTAATTTTCAGTGTTAGACTTGTAAATTGTCCGCTAA
ATTCTGGCCGTTTTTGGCTTTTTTGTTAGACAACATGGGTAAAAAGCCTGAACTCACCGCGACGTCTGTC
GAGAAGTTTCTGATCGAAAAGTTCGACAGCGTCTCCGACCTGATGCAGCTCTCGGAGGGCGAAGAATCTC
GTGCTTTCAGCTTCGATGTAGGAGGGCGTGGATATGTCCTGCGGGTAAATAGCTGCGCCGATGGTTTCTA
CAAAGATCGTTATGTTTATCGGCACTTTGCATCCGCCGCGCTCCCGATTCCGGAAGTGCTTGACATTGGG
GAGTTCAGCGAGAGCCTGACCTATTGCATCTCCCGCCGTGCACAGGGTGTCACGTTGCAAGACCTGCCTG
AAACCGAACTGCCCGCTGTTCTGCAGCCGGTCGCGGAGGCAATGGATGCCATCGCTGCCGCCGATCTTAG
CCAGACGAGCGGGTTCGGCCCATTCGGACCGCAAGGAATCGGTCAATACACTACATGGCGTGATTTCATA
TGCGCGATTGCTGATCCCCATGTGTATCACTGGCAAACTGTGATGGACGACACCGTCAGTGCGTCCGTCG
CGCAGGCTCTCGATGAGCTGATGCTTTGGGCCGAGGACTGCCCCGAAGTCCGGCACCTCGTGCACGCGGA
TTTCGGCTCCAACAATGTCCTGACGGACAATGGCCGCATAACAGCGGTCATTGACTGGAGCGAGGCGATG
TTCGGGGATTCCCAATACGAGGTCGCCAACATCTTCTTCTGGAGGCCGTGGTTGGCTTGTATGGAGCAGC
AGACGCGCTACTTCGAGCGGAGGCATCCGGAGCTTGCAGGATCGCCCCGGCTCCGGGCGTATATGCTCCG
CATTGGTCTTGACCAACTCTATCAGAGCTTGGTTGACGGCAATTTCGATGATGCAGCTTGGGCGCAGGGT
CGATGCGACGCAATCGTCCGATCCGGAGCCGGGACTGTCGGGCGTACACAAATCGCCCGCAGAAGCGCCG
CCGTCTGGACCGATGGCTGTGTAGAAGTACTCGCCGATAGTGGAAACCGACGCCCCAGCACTCGTCCGAG
GGCAAAGGAATAAGCTAGTATGTAAGCCTAGTCTTAGATAATAAAATCGCTATCCATCGAAGATGGATGT
GTGTTGGTTTTTTGTGTGTGTAACGCTAGGCGCGCCTGGTGTACCGAGAACGATCCTCTCAGTGCGAGTC
TCGACGATCCATATCGTTGCTTGGCAGTCAGCCAGTCGGAATCCAGCTTGGGACCCAGGAAGTCCAATCG
TCAGATATTGTACTCAAGCCTGGTCACGGCAGCGTACCGATCTGTTTAAACCTAGATATTGATAGTCTGA
TCGGTCAACGTATAATCGAGTCCTAGCTTTTGCAAACATCTATCAAGAGACAGGATCAGCAGGAGGCTTT
CGCATGAGTATTCAACATTTCCGTGTCGCCCTTATTCCCTTTTTTGCGGCATTTTGCCTTCCTGTTTTTG
CTCACCCAGAAACGCTGGTGAAAGTAAAAGATGCTGAAGATCAGTTGGGTGCGCGAGTGGGTTACATCGA
ACTGGATCTCAACAGCGGTAAGATCCTTGAGAGTTTTCGCCCCGAAGAACGCTTTCCAATGATGAGCACT
TTTAAAGTTCTGCTATGTGGCGCGGTATTATCCCGTATTGACGCCGGGCAAGAGCAACTCGGTCGCCGCA
TACACTATTCTCAGAATGACTTGGTTGAGTATTCACCAGTCACAGAAAAGCATCTTACGGATGGCATGAC
AGTAAGAGAATTATGCAGTGCTGCCATAACCATGAGTGATAACACTGCGGCCAACTTACTTCTGACAACG
ATTGGAGGACCGAAGGAGCTAACCGCTTTTTTGCACAACATGGGGGATCATGTAACTCGCCTTGATCGTT
GGGAACCGGAGCTGAATGAAGCCATACCAAACGACGAGCGTGACACCACGATGCCTGTAGCAATGGCAAC
AACCTTGCGTAAACTATTAACTGGCGAACTACTTACTCTAGCTTCCCGGCAACAGTTGATAGACTGGATG
GAGGCGGATAAAGTTGCAGGACCACTTCTGCGCTCGGCCCTTCCGGCTGGCTGGTTTATTGCTGATAAAT
CTGGAGCCGGTGAGCGTGGGTCTCGCGGTATCATTGCAGCACTGGGGCCAGATGGTAAGCCCTCCCGTAT
CGTAGTTATCTACACGACGGGGAGTCAGGCAACTATGGATGAACGAAATAGACAGATCGCTGAGATAGGT
GCCTCACTGATTAAGCATTGGTAACCGATTCTAGGTGCATTGGCGCAGAAAAAAATGCCTGATGCGACGC
TGCGCGTCTTATACTCCCACATATGCCAGATTCAGCAACGGATACGGCTTCCCCAACTTGCCCACTTCCA
TACGTGTCCTCCTTACCAGAAATTTATCCTTAAGATCGTTTAAACTCGACTCTGGCTCTATCGAATCTCC
GTCGTTTCGAGCTTACGCGAACAGCCGTGGCGCTCATTTGCTCGTCGGGCATCGAATCTCGTCAGCTATC
GTCAGCTTACCTTTTTGGCAGCGATCGCGGCTCCCGACATCTTGGACCATTAGCTCCACAGGTATCTTCT
TCCCTCTAGTGGTCATAACAGCAGCTTCAGCTACCTCTCAATTCAAAAAACCCCTCAAGACCCGTTTAGA
GGCCCCAAGGGGTTATGCTATCAATCGTTGCGTTACACACACAAAAAACCAACACACATCCATCTTCGAT
GGATAGCGATTTTATTATCTAACTGCTGATCGAGTGTAGCCAGATCTAGTAATCAATTACGGGGTCATTA
GTTCATAGCCCATATATGGAGTTCCGCGTTACATAACTTACGGTAAATGGCCCGCCTGGCTGACCGCCCA
ACGACCCCCGCCCATTGACGTCAATAATGACGTATGTTCCCATAGTAACGCCAATAGGGACTTTCCATTG
ACGTCAATGGGTGGAGTATTTACGGTAAACTGCCCACTTGGCAGTACATCAAGTGTATCATATGCCAAGT
ACGCCCCCTATTGACGTCAATGACGGTAAATGGCCCGCCTGGCATTATGCCCAGTACATGACCTTATGGG
ACTTTCCTACTTGGCAGTACATCTACGTATTAGTCATCGCTATTACCATGCTGATGCGGTTTTGGCAGTA
CATCAATGGGCGTGGATAGCGGTTTGACTCACGGGGATTTCCAAGTCTCCACCCCATTGACGTCAATGGG
AGTTTGTTTTGGCACCAAAATCAACGGGACTTTCCAAAATGTCGTAACAACTCCGCCCCATTGACGCAAA
TGGGCGGTAGGCGTGTACGGTGGGAGGTCTATATAAGCAGAGCTGGTTTAGTGAACCGTCAGATCAGATC
TTTGTCGATCCTACCATCCACTCGACACACCCGCCAGCGGCCGC
Features (pLannotate 1.2.2; 21 found; start..end, strand, type, name):
      8..922     +  CDS            R1A_SARS2 (fragment): Experimental evidence at protein level: Swiss-Prot protein existence level 1. [Non-structural protein 10]: Plays a pivotal role in viral transcription by stimulating both nsp14 3'-5' exoribonuclease and nsp16 2'-O-methyltransferase activities. Therefore plays an essential role in viral mRNAs cap methylation. From Severe acute respiratory syndrome coronavirus 2 (2019-nCoV) (SARS-CoV-2).
    974..1051    +  CDS            MYLK2 (fragment): MYLK2_HUMAN - Experimental evidence at protein level: Swiss-Prot protein existence level 1. Implicated in the level of global muscle contraction and cardiac function. Phosphorylates a specific serine in the N-terminus of a myosin light chain. From Homo sapiens (Human).
   1133..1483    +  CDS            spa (fragment): SPA_STAAU - Experimental evidence at protein level: Swiss-Prot protein existence level 1. Plays a role in the inhibition of the host innate and adaptive immune responses. Possesses five immunoglobulin-binding domains that capture both the fragment crystallizable region (Fc region) and the Fab region (part of Ig that identifies antigen) of immunoglobulins (By similarity). In turn, Staphylococcus aureus is protected from phagocytic killing via inhibition of Ig Fc region. In addition, the host elicited B-cell response is prevented due to a decrease of antibody-secreting cell proliferation that en
   1564..1685    -  polyA_signal   SV40 poly(A) signal: SV40 polyadenylation signal
   1708..1777    -  CDS            large T antigen (fragment): large T antigen from SV40 (simian virus 40)
   1800..1846    +  terminator     T7 terminator: transcription terminator for bacteriophage T7 RNA polymerase
   1876..2012    +  terminator     rrnG terminator: transcription terminator from the E. coli ribosomal RNA rrnG operon (Albrechtsen et al., 1991)
   2057..2128    +  misc_feature   3' β-globin insulator: insulator downstream of the human β-globin locus (Farrell et al., 2002)
   2354..2942    -  rep_origin     ori: high-copy-number ColE1/pMB1/pBR322/pUC origin of replication
   3114..3178    -  CDS            bla(M) (fragment): β-lactamase lacking the signal sequence; bla(M); allows cytosolic expression of β-lactamase
   3442..4651    +  promoter       UbC promoter: human ubiquitin C promoter
   4661..5682    +  CDS            HygR (fragment): hygromycin B phosphotransferase confers resistance to hygromycin
   5710..5758    +  polyA_signal   poly(A) signal: synthetic polyadenylation signal
   6024..6884    +  CDS            AmpR: β-lactamase; bla; confers resistance to ampicillin, carbenicillin, and related antibiotics
   6897..7033    +  terminator     rrnG terminator: transcription terminator from the E. coli ribosomal RNA rrnG operon (Albrechtsen et al., 1991)
   7178..7249    +  misc_feature   5' β-globin insulator: insulator upstream of the human β-globin locus (Farrell et al., 2002)
   7254..7300    -  terminator     T7 terminator: transcription terminator for bacteriophage T7 RNA polymerase
   7318..7366    -  polyA_signal   poly(A) signal: synthetic polyadenylation signal
   7447..7750    +  enhancer       CMV enhancer: human cytomegalovirus immediate early enhancer
   7823..7840    -  promoter       CMV promoter (fragment): human cytomegalovirus (CMV) immediate early promoter
   7903..7954    +  promoter       CMVd2 promoter: truncated human cytomegalovirus (CMV) immediate early promoter that yields moderately reduced expression relative to the full-length promoter
