[The description below was written by a language model from this plasmid's Addgene catalogue record and pLannotate feature annotations shown in this document.]
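Description:
pGBW-m4134203 is a mammalian expression plasmid built on the pTwist_CMV_Hygro_6 backbone and carrying the wild-type SARS-CoV-2 3C-like proteinase (nsp5, the main protease processed from the ORF1ab polyprotein). In bacteria it is maintained as a high-copy plasmid through a ColE1/pUC-type origin and selected with ampicillin via an intact AmpR (β-lactamase) gene. For selection in mammalian cells it carries a separate cassette in which the human ubiquitin C promoter drives hygromycin B phosphotransferase, followed by a synthetic polyadenylation signal.

The roughly 0.9 kb nsp5 coding sequence lies downstream of the CMV enhancer and promoter elements, which wrap around the origin of the circular map, and the transcript ends at an SV40 poly(A) signal. The automated annotation matches this open reading frame to the SARS-CoV-2 replicase polyprotein 1a. The functional text attached to that hit refers to nsp10, but this is a generic polyprotein entry, and the catalogue record identifies the insert as nsp5. The protease is fused at its C terminus to a backbone-encoded TEV-cleavable TAP tag. The feature table is consistent with this: it shows a short MYLK2-derived fragment, the source of the calmodulin-binding peptide in classic TAP tags, followed by Staphylococcus aureus protein A immunoglobulin-binding domains. This arrangement allows sequential affinity capture, with TEV protease used to release the bait.

The expression unit is flanked by β-globin insulator elements, bacterial rrnG and T7 terminators, and synthetic poly(A) signals, which presumably limit transcriptional read-through between cassettes. The construct suits transient or hygromycin-selected stable expression of tagged nsp5 in mammalian cells, for example for purification or interaction studies, although the record states only that it is intended for mammalian expression.
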