Addgene plasmid #152666: pGBW-m4134203
Purpose: Mammalian expression plasmid for SARS-CoV-2 3C-like proteinase
Depositing lab: Ginkgo Bioworks & Benjie Chen. Depositing organization: Ginkgo Bioworks.
Backbone
  Vector backbone: pTwist_CMV_Hygro_6
  Backbone size w/o insert (bp): 6525
  Vector type: Mammalian Expression
  Selectable markers: Hygromycin
Growth in bacteria
  Bacterial resistance: Ampicillin, 100 μg/mL
  Growth temperature: 37°C
  Growth strain: DH5alpha
  Copy number: High Copy
Gene/Insert
  Gene/Insert name: SARS-CoV-2 3C-like proteinase (alt name: nsp5)
  Species: Severe acute respiratory syndrome coronavirus 2
  Insert size (bp): 911
  Mutation: wt
  Entrez Gene: ORF1ab (a.k.a. GU280_gp01)
  Promoter: CMV
  Tag / fusion protein: Cleavable TEV;TapTag (C terminal on backbone)
  Cloning method: Unknown
Resource information
  A portion of this plasmid was derived from a plasmid made by: GinkgoBioworks
Depositor comments: NCBI reference sequence: YP_009725301.1
How to cite: pGBW-m4134203 was a gift from Ginkgo Bioworks & Benjie Chen (Addgene plasmid # 152666 ; http://n2t.net/addgene:152666 ; RRID:Addgene_152666)
